>Addgene plasmid #63777 | pDONR221 Spb1 | depositor full sequence | sequence record 115919 | full plasmid sequence
CTTTCCTGCGTTATCCCCTGATTCTGTGGATAACCGTATTACCGCCTTTGAGTGAGCTGATACCGCTCGC
CGCAGCCGAACGACCGAGCGCAGCGAGTCAGTGAGCGAGGAAGCGGAAGAGCGCCCAATACGCAAACCGC
CTCTCCCCGCGCGTTGGCCGATTCATTAATGCAGCTGGCACGACAGGTTTCCCGACTGGAAAGCGGGCAG
TGAGCGCAACGCAATTAATACGCGTACCGCTAGCCAGGAAGAGTTTGTAGAAACGCAAAAAGGCCATCCG
TCAGGATGGCCTTCTGCTTAGTTTGATGCCTGGCAGTTTATGGCGGGCGTCCTGCCCGCCACCCTCCGGG
CCGTTGCTTCACAACGTTCAAATCCGCTCCCGGCGGATTTGTCCTACTCAGGAGAGCGTTCACCGACAAA
CAACAGATAAAACGAAAGGCCCAGTCTTCCGACTGAGCCTTTCGTTTTATTTGATGCCTGGCAGTTCCCT
ACTCTCGCGTTAACGCTAGCATGGATGTTTTCCCAGTCACGACGTTGTAAAACGACGGCCAGTCTTAAGC
TCGGGCCCCAAATAATGATTTTATTTTGACTGATAGTGACCTGTTCGTTGCAACAAATTGATGAGCAATG
CTTTTTTATAATGCCAACTTTGTACAAAAAAGCAGGCTACAAAATGGGTAAGACACAAAAGAAGAATAGT
AAGGGACGTTTAGATAGATACTATTATCTAGCAAAGGAGAAAGGTTATCGTGCTCGTTCATCCTTTAAGA
TTATTCAGATTAATGAAAAGTATGGCCACTTCTTAGAAAAATCGAAGGTTGTTATTGATCTGTGTGCTGC
TCCTGGTTCATGGTGTCAAGTTGCATCCAAACTCTGTCCTGTCAACTCCTTAATTATTGGTGTTGATATT
GTTCCAATGAAGCCGATGCCCAATGTTATAACTTTTCAAAGTGATATTACAACAGAAGATTGTAGATCAA
AATTGAGGGGTTATATGAAGACTTGGAAAGCTGATACAGTGTTGCATGATGGTGCTCCTAATGTTGGTTT
GGGTTGGGTTCAGGATGCTTTCACCCAATCTCAATTAACCTTACAAGCTTTGAAGTTGGCCGTCGAAAAT
TTGGTGGTGAACGGTACTTTTGTTACTAAAATTTTCAGATCCAAGGATTATAATAAATTGATTTGGGTTT
TCCAACAATTGTTTGAGAAAGTTGAAGCCACAAAACCACCCGCATCAAGAAATGTTTCTGCAGAAATTTT
TGTAGTGTGTAAAGGTTTCAAGGCACCAAAGAGGCTGGACCCAAGATTACTGGATCCAAAAGAAGTTTTT
GAAGAATTGCCAGATGGGCAACAGAATATGGAGTCCAAGATTTATAATCCCGAAAAAAAAGTTAGAAAAA
GACAAGGTTATGAGGAAGGTGATAATTTACTGTATCATGAAACCTCAATTTTGGATTTTGTCAGGACGGA
AGACCCAATAAGCATGCTTGGAGAAATGAATAAGTTTACAATTGATGAGAATGACCATGAATGGAAGATC
TTGAAGAAATTGAAACAAACCACAGACGAGTTCCGTTCCTGTATTGAAGATTTAAAAGTCTTGGGTAAAA
AGGATTTTAAAATGATCCTAAGATGGAGAAAGATTGCAAGGGAAATCTTGGGCATCGAAGTTAAGGACGA
CGCTAAAACAGAAATTGAAGTAGTACCGTTAACAGAAGAGGAGCAAATTGAAAAAGATTTGCAAGGTTTA
CAGGAGAAGCAGCGTCTAAATGTCAAGCGCGAAAGAAGAAGGAAGAACGAAATGAAGCAAAAGGAACTAC
AGAGAATGCAAATGAACATGATAACCCCCACTGATATTGGTATTGAAGCCGCAAGTTTGGGTAAAGAATC
GTTGTTTAATTTGAAAACTGCAGAAAAGACTGGTATCTTGAACGACTTGGCGAAGGGTAAGAAAAGAATG
ATTTTTACAGACGATGAATTAGCCAAAGATAATGATATTTACATTGATGAAAACATCATGATCAAAGATA
AGGATTCTGCCGCTGATGCGGACGATTTAGAAAGCGAGTTGAATGCCATGTATAGTGATTATAAAACTAG
AAGGTCGGAAAGGGATGCCAAGTTTAGAGCTAAGCAAGCACGTGGTGGCGATAATGAGGAAGAATGGACC
GGTTTTAATGAGGGAAGTCTAGAAAAGAAAGAAGAGGAAGGTAAAGATTATATCGAAGACAATGACGATG
AAGGTGTCGAAGGAGACTCCGATGATGATGAAGCCATCACCAATTTGATTAGCAAATTGAAGGGACAAGA
AGGTGATCACAAATTGAGTAGTAAGGCACGTATGATTTTCAATGATCCGATATTTAATAACGTTGAACCT
GATTTGCCAGTAAATACCGTCAATGATGGCATAATGAGTTCCGAGTCTGTTGGTGATATTTCTAAATTAA
ATAAGAAAAGAAAACATGAAGAAATGCACCAGAAACAAGATGAAGCAGATTCTTCGGATGAGAGTTCAAG
TGATGACTCCGATTTCGAAATTGTGGCCAACGACAATGCATCAGAAGAATTCGATTCTGATTATGATTCA
GAGGAAGAAAAAAATCAAACAAAGAAAGAAAAGCATTCCAGAGACATTGATATTGCTACTGTTGAAGCCA
TGACTTTGGCACATCAGTTAGCATTGGGTCAGAAAAACAAGCATGATCTTGTTGATGAAGGTTTCAATAG
ATACACCTTCCGTGACACCGAAAATTTGCCAGATTGGTTTTTAGAAGATGAAAAGGAACACTCCAAGATA
AATAAGCCGATCACTAAGGAGGCAGCGATGGCAATTAAAGAAAAAATAAAGGCAATGAACGCCCGTCCTA
TTAAGAAGGTTGCTGAAGCTAAGGCAAGAAAGAGGATGCGTGCCGTGGCTCGGTTAGAAAAGATCAAGAA
GAAGGCGGGCTTGATTAACGATGATTCAGACAAGACAGAGAAGGACAAGGCTGAAGAAATTTCTAGATTG
ATGCGTAAGGTTACCAAAAAACCAAAGACCAAGCCAAAGGTTACTTTGGTTGTTGCCTCGGGTAGGAACA
AAGGTTTGGCAGGTAGACCAAAGGGCGTTAAGGGTAAGTATAAGATGGTTGATGGTGTCATGAAGAATGA
ACAAAGAGCCCTAAGACGTATCGCAAAGAAGCATCACAAGAAAAAGAACCCAGCTTTCTTGTACAAAGTT
GGCATTATAAGAAAGCATTGCTTATCAATTTGTTGCAACGAACAGGTCACTATCAGTCAAAATAAAATCA
TTATTTGCCATCCAGCTGATATCCCCTATAGTGAGTCGTATTACATGGTCATAGCTGTTTCCTGGCAGCT
CTGGCCCGTGTCTCAAAATCTCTGATGTTACATTGCACAAGATAAAATAATATCATCATGAACAATAAAA
CTGTCTGCTTACATAAACAGTAATACAAGGGGTGTTATGAGCCATATTCAACGGGAAACGTCGAGGCCGC
GATTAAATTCCAACATGGATGCTGATTTATATGGGTATAAATGGGCTCGCGATAATGTCGGGCAATCAGG
TGCGACAATCTATCGCTTGTATGGGAAGCCCGATGCGCCAGAGTTGTTTCTGAAACATGGCAAAGGTAGC
GTTGCCAATGATGTTACAGATGAGATGGTCAGACTAAACTGGCTGACGGAATTTATGCCTCTTCCGACCA
TCAAGCATTTTATCCGTACTCCTGATGATGCATGGTTACTCACCACTGCGATCCCCGGAAAAACAGCATT
CCAGGTATTAGAAGAATATCCTGATTCAGGTGAAAATATTGTTGATGCGCTGGCAGTGTTCCTGCGCCGG
TTGCATTCGATTCCTGTTTGTAATTGTCCTTTTAACAGCGATCGCGTATTTCGTCTCGCTCAGGCGCAAT
CACGAATGAATAACGGTTTGGTTGATGCGAGTGATTTTGATGACGAGCGTAATGGCTGGCCTGTTGAACA
AGTCTGGAAAGAAATGCATAAACTTTTGCCATTCTCACCGGATTCAGTCGTCACTCATGGTGATTTCTCA
CTTGATAACCTTATTTTTGACGAGGGGAAATTAATAGGTTGTATTGATGTTGGACGAGTCGGAATCGCAG
ACCGATACCAGGATCTTGCCATCCTATGGAACTGCCTCGGTGAGTTTTCTCCTTCATTACAGAAACGGCT
TTTTCAAAAATATGGTATTGATAATCCTGATATGAATAAATTGCAGTTTCATTTGATGCTCGATGAGTTT
TTCTAATCAGAATTGGTTAATTGGTTGTAACACTGGCAGAGCATTACGCTGACTTGACGGGACGGCGCAA
GCTCATGACCAAAATCCCTTAACGTGAGTTACGCGTCGTTCCACTGAGCGTCAGACCCCGTAGAAAAGAT
CAAAGGATCTTCTTGAGATCCTTTTTTTCTGCGCGTAATCTGCTGCTTGCAAACAAAAAAACCACCGCTA
CCAGCGGTGGTTTGTTTGCCGGATCAAGAGCTACCAACTCTTTTTCCGAAGGTAACTGGCTTCAGCAGAG
CGCAGATACCAAATACTGTTCTTCTAGTGTAGCCGTAGTTAGGCCACCACTTCAAGAACTCTGTAGCACC
GCCTACATACCTCGCTCTGCTAATCCTGTTACCAGTGGCTGCTGCCAGTGGCGATAAGTCGTGTCTTACC
GGGTTGGACTCAAGACGATAGTTACCGGATAAGGCGCAGCGGTCGGGCTGAACGGGGGGTTCGTGCACAC
AGCCCAGCTTGGAGCGAACGACCTACACCGAACTGAGATACCTACAGCGTGAGCTATGAGAAAGCGCCAC
GCTTCCCGAAGGGAGAAAGGCGGACAGGTATCCGGTAAGCGGCAGGGTCGGAACAGGAGAGCGCACGAGG
GAGCTTCCAGGGGGAAACGCCTGGTATCTTTATAGTCCTGTCGGGTTTCGCCACCTCTGACTTGAGCGTC
GATTTTTGTGATGCTCGTCAGGGGGGCGGAGCCTATGGAAAAACGCCAGCAACGCGGCCTTTTTACGGTT
CCTGGCCTTTTGCTGGCCTTTTGCTCACATGTT
Features (pLannotate 1.2.2; 10 found; start..end, strand, type, name):
    121..213     +  CDS            lacI (fragment): lac repressor; lacI; The lac repressor binds to the lac operator to inhibit transcription in E. coli. This inhibition can be relieved by adding lactose or isopropyl-β-D-thiogalactopyranoside (IPTG).
    268..295     -  terminator     rrnB T2 terminator: transcription terminator T2 from the E. coli rrnB gene
    427..470     +  terminator     rrnB T1 terminator: Escherichia coli rrnB; transcription terminator T1 from the E. coli rrnB gene
    517..553     -  CDS            lacZα (fragment): LacZα fragment of β-galactosidase; lacZ fragment
    569..668     +  protein_bind   attL1: mutant version of attL; recombination site for the Gateway® LR reaction LR Clonase™
    674..3196    +  CDS            SPB1: SPB1_YEAST - Experimental evidence at protein level: Swiss-Prot protein existence level 1. Required for proper assembly of pre-ribosomal particles during the biogenesis of the 60S ribosomal subunit. Specifically methylates the guanosine in position 2922 of the 25S rRNA at the stage of 27S pre-rRNA maturation. Methylates also the uridine in position 2921 in the absence of methylation of this residue guided by snoRNA snR52 at the stage of 35S pre-rRNA maturation. From Saccharomyces cerevisiae (strain ATCC 204508 / S288c) (Baker's yeast).
   3198..3297    -  protein_bind   attL2: mutant version of attL; recombination site for the Gateway® LR reaction LR Clonase™
   3315..3333    -  promoter       T7 promoter: promoter for bacteriophage T7 RNA polymerase
   3467..4276    +  CDS            KanR: aminoglycoside phosphotransferase; aph(3')-Ia; confers resistance to kanamycin in bacteria or G418 (Geneticin®) in eukaryotes
   4423..5011    +  rep_origin     ori: high-copy-number ColE1/pMB1/pBR322/pUC origin of replication
