[The description below was written by a language model from this plasmid's Addgene catalogue record and pLannotate feature annotations shown in this document.]
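Description:
pDONR221 Spb1 is a Gateway entry clone carrying the Saccharomyces cerevisiae SPB1 open reading frame (systematic name YCL054W) in the Invitrogen pDONR221 backbone. It is a purely bacterial propagation plasmid, maintained through a high-copy ColE1/pUC-type origin and selected with kanamycin via an aminoglycoside phosphotransferase (KanR) gene. Although the catalogue lists the vector type as a Gateway donor vector, the annotated sequence shows attL1 and attL2 sites flanking the insert. This indicates that the BP recombination has already taken place and that the plasmid is now an entry clone ready for LR reactions. The catalogue total size and the deposited full sequence differ by only a few bases. Both are much smaller than backbone plus insert because the donor cassette is replaced by the ORF during recombination.

The 2,523 bp SPB1 coding sequence sits between the att sites in the forward orientation. It encodes an rRNA methyltransferase needed for assembly of pre-ribosomal particles during 60S subunit biogenesis, and it modifies specific residues of the 25S rRNA. No yeast or other eukaryotic promoter, tag or reporter is annotated, so the ORF is not meant to be expressed from this plasmid. The rrnB T1 and T2 terminators upstream of attL1 insulate the insert from read-through transcription. A T7 promoter lies just beyond attL2, pointing back toward the insert, and short lacI and lacZα fragments are backbone remnants. M13 forward and reverse primer sites are listed for sequencing the insert. The plasmid serves as a shuttle source for moving SPB1 into destination vectors of choice, and the associated work concerned mapping protein interactions in the large-subunit processome.
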