Addgene plasmid #63777: pDONR221 Spb1
Purpose: yeast ORF Spb1 in the Gateway entry vector pDONR221
Depositing lab: Susan Baserga. Depositing organization: Yale University. Publication: A protein interaction map of the LSU processome. McCann KL, Charette JM, Vincent NG, Baserga SJ. Genes Dev. 2015 Apr 15;29(8):862-75. doi: 10.1101/gad.256370.114. Epub 2015 Apr 15. PubMed 25877921.
Backbone
  Vector backbone: pDONR221
  Backbone manufacturer: Invitrogen
  Backbone size w/o insert (bp): 4762
  Total vector size (bp): 5058
  Vector type: Gateway Donor vector
Growth in bacteria
  Bacterial resistance: Kanamycin, 50 μg/mL
  Growth temperature: 37°C
  Growth strain: DH5alpha
  Copy number: Unknown
Gene/Insert
  Gene/Insert name: Spb1 (alt name: YCL054W)
  Species: S. cerevisiae (budding yeast)
  Insert size (bp): 2523
  Cloning method: Gateway Cloning
  Sequencing primers: 5′ M13F; 3′ M13R
Terms and licenses: Academic/Nonprofit Terms; Industry Terms: Not Available to Industry
How to cite: pDONR221 Spb1 was a gift from Susan Baserga (Addgene plasmid # 63777 ; http://n2t.net/addgene:63777 ; RRID:Addgene_63777)
