>Addgene plasmid #63777 | pDONR221 Spb1 | addgene partial sequence | sequence record 111326 | M13pUC-Fwd 5'-CCCAGTCACGACGTTGTAAAACG-3'
CCAATATGATTTTATTTTGACTGATAGTGACCTGTTCGTTGCAACAAATTGATGAGCAATGCTTTTTTAT
AATGCCAACTTTGTACAAAAAAGCAGGCTACAAAATGGGTAAGACACAAAAGAAGAATAGTAAGGGACGT
TTAGATAGATACTATTATCTAGCAAAGGAGAAAGGTTATCGTGCTCGTTCATCCTTTAAGATTATTCAGA
TTAATGAAAAGTATGGCCACTTCTTAGAAAAATCGAAGGTTGTTATTGATCTGTGTGCTGCTCCTGGTTC
ATGGTGTCAAGTTGCATCCAAACTCTGTCCTGTCAACTCCTTAATTATTGGTGTTGATATTGTTCCAATG
AAGCCGATGCCCAATGTTATAACTTTTCAAAGTGATATTACAACAGAAGATTGTAGATCAAAATTGAGGG
GTTATATGAAGACTTGGAAAGCTGATACAGTGTTGCATGATGGTGCTCCTAATGTTGGTTTGGGTTGGGT
TCAGGATGCTTTCACCCAATCTCAATTAACCTTACAAGCTTTGAAGTTGGCCGTCGAAAATTTGGTGGTG
AACGGTACTTTTGTTACTAAAATTTTCAGATCCAAGGATTATAATAAATTGATTTGGGTTTTCCAACAAT
TGTTTGAGAAAGTTGAAGCCACAAAACCACCCGCATCAAGAAATGTTTCTGCAGAAATTTTTGTAGTGTG
TAAAGGTTTCAAGGCACCAAAGAGGCTGGACCCAAGATTACTGGATCCAAAAGAAGTTTTTGAAGAATTG
CCAGATGGGCAACAGAATATGGAGTCCAAGATTTATAATCCCGAAAAAAAAGTTAGAAAAAGACAAGGTT
ATGAGGAAGGTGATAATTTACTGTATCATGAAACCTCAATTTTGGATTTTGTCAGGACGGAAGACCCAAT
AAGCATGCTTGGAGAAATGAATAAGTTTACAAT
