>Addgene plasmid #63777 | pDONR221 Spb1 | addgene partial sequence | sequence record 111336 | M13-Rev 5'-CAGGAAACAGCTATGACC-3'
TGGATGGCAAATAATGATTTTATTTTGACTGATAGTGACCTGTTCGTTGCAACAAATTGATAAGCAATGC
TTTCTTATAATGCCAACTTTGTACAAGAAAGCTGGGTTCTTTTTCTTGTGATGCTTCTTTGCGATACGTC
TTAGGGCTCTTTGTTCATTCTTCATGACACCATCAACCATCTTATACTTACCCTTAACGCCCTTTGGTCT
ACCTGCCAAACCTTTGTTCCTACCCGAGGCAACAACCAAAGTAACCTTTGGCTTGGTCTTTGGTTTTTTG
GTAACCTTACGCATCAATCTAGAAATTTCTTCAGCCTTGTCCTTCTCTGTCTTGTCTGAATCATCGTTAA
TCAAGCCCGCCTTCTTCTTGATCTTTTCTAACCGAGCCACGGCACGCATCCTCTTTCTTGCCTTAGCTTC
AGCAACCTTCTTAATAGGACGGGCGTTCATTGCCTTTATTTTTTCTTTAATTGCCATCGCTGCCTCCTTA
GTGATCGGCTTATTTATCTTGGAGTGTTCCTTTTCATCTTCTAAAAACCAATCTGGCAAATTTTCGGTGT
CACGGAAGGTGTATCTATTGAAACCTTCATCAACAAGATCATGCTTGTTTTTCTGACCCAATGCTAACTG
ATGTGCCAAAGTCATGGCTTCAACAGTAGCAATATCAATGTCTCTGGAATGCTTTTCTTTCTTTGTTTGA
TTTTTTTCTTCCTCTGAATCATAATCAGAATCGAATTCTTCTGATGCATTGTCGTTGGCCACAATTTCGA
AATCGGAGTCATCACTTGAACTCTCATCCGAAGAATCTGCTTCATCTTGTTTCTGGTGCATTTCTTCATG
TTTTCTTTTCTTATTTAATTTAGAAATATCACCAACAGACTCGGAACTCATTATGCCATCATTGACGGTA
TTTACTGGCAAATCAGGTTCAACGTATGAA
